>Addgene plasmid #111003 | PSOP1-COMP-blac-flag-his | depositor full sequence | sequence record 208762 | PSOP1-COMP-blac-flag-his sequence 9013 bps
CTCGAGAAAGGCGTCTAACCAGTCACAGTCGCAAGGTAGGCTGAGCACCGTGGCGGGCGGCAGCGGGTGG
CGGTCGGGGTTGTTTCTGGCGGAGGTGCTGCTGATGATGTAATTAAAGTAGGCGGTCTTGAGACGGCGGA
TGGTCGAGGTGAGGTGTGGCAGGCTTGAGATCCAGCTGTTGGGGTGAGTACTCCCTCTCAAAAGCGGGCA
TTACTTCTGCGCTAAGATTGTCAGTTTCCAAAAACGAGGAGGATTTGATATTCACCTGGCCCGATCTGGC
CATACACTTGAGTGACAATGACATCCACTTTGCCTTTCTCTCCACAGGTGTCCACTCCCAGGTCCAAGTT
TGCCACCATGGAGTTTCAGACCCAGGTACTCATGTCCCTGCTGCTCTGCATGTCTGGTGCGGCCGCCGTC
CGGCCCTACAAAGAAAGATACGGCAACGTGGCCAAGCACCTGGACAACGAGTTCAAGAAGCGGAACCCCG
ACGGCGGCAAGCCCTTCAACCTGAAAGAAAACATCAACTACGTGCGGAAGAACAACTACGAGCTGTACGT
GGACGCCAACGGCGAGCTGAAGCAGCAGAACTACAACGTGAACGAGCCCAGACAGGTGCTGAAGAAAAAC
ATGGACAAGTTCCGCTACCTGATCAACGACCTGGAAGTGCTGTTCGGCGTGTACGAGCTGAACGCCCGGG
ACAAAGAAAAGGTGCTGAGAGAGACACTGAAGAAAGAGAGCCTCTGCTTCACAATCGCCGGCCTGGTGTC
CAACAGCCTGAACCAGATCAACGTGGAAGATAGCCCCATCTACGGCCTGCTGATCCAGGGCGAGCGGGAC
CGGAACTACGAAGTGAACAACGCCCTGGACATCTACGTGATCCTGAGCAATATCGCCGTGCCCCTGGGCT
CATTCTTCTTCCCCGAAATGAAACGGGCCCCTTACCAGCTGCCCTACCTCGTGGGCCACTACGACAGCAG
AAGCGGCATCAAGAACAAGGCTATCAGCTACCTGTGCCCTCTGCCCGAGTTCCTGATCGACGTGATGCGG
ACCACCAAATACGGCCTCAAGTTCAACTTCAACGGCGCCGACCTGGACGTGAAAGAACTGTTCCCCGTGA
CCCTGACCAACACCCTGGAAACCGCCAGCCTGCTGCCCGTGCAGAAAGAGGACAGCTACAAGAACGAGCG
GAACGTGCTGCTGGGCATCCTGCAGAATATTGCCAAGGACATCCCCTACCGGAAGGTGGTGGACCGGGGC
GTGCAGGGCAACGGCATCATCAACCCCGAGGAACGGATCCTGGCCAGCAAGAGCTTCAGCAGCTCCAGAG
AGAACATCAAGAATTTCGTGTCCAACTCCGGCAAGAGCAGCCTGGACACCTCCAGCATGGCCCTGTACTT
TCTGGCCCTGAGCCAGAACCTGTTCGAGCGGACCCGGAACGCCGTGCCTAGCAGCAACCGGCTGACAAAC
ATTGCCGTGACCAACGTGCAGACCAACAACGCCGGCTACCTGACCCACTACACCCTGAAGCTGGGCCTGG
AAAACAGCCGGTCCCTGACCGTGGAAGGCCTGGTCAACGGCAAGAACATCTTCGTGCCCAAGGGCATCCA
GAACATCGAGACAGTGGTGTCCTACGACGTGCCCTACACCTGGGGCATCATGGTCAGCCCTCAGGAAGGC
TTCTCCTACATCTTCGGCAACCTGGTGTTCGATATCGCCAAGTCCTTCAGCTACAATGTGAACAACCTGG
CCTCCTTCGTGCGGAGCCCTGGCGCGCCGTCGACCTCCATCACGGCCTATAAGAGTGAGGGGGAGTCAGC
GGAGTTCTCCTTCCCACTCAACCTTGGAGAGGAAAGCCTGCAGGGAGAGTTGAGATGGAAGGCAGAGAAG
GCTCCTTCTTCCCAGTCCTGGATCACCTTCTCCCTAAAGAACCAAAAGGTGTCTGTGCAGAAGTCTACTA
GCAACCCCAAGTTCCAGCTGTCCGAAACGCTCCCACTCACCCTTCAGATACCCCAGGTCTCCCTTCAGTT
TGCTGGTTCTGGCAACCTGACCCTGACTCTGGACAGAGGGATACTGTATCAGGAAGTGAACCTGGTGGTG
ATGAAAGTGACTCAGCCCGACAGCAACACTTTGACCTGTGAGGTGATGGGACCCACCTCACCCAAGATGA
GACTGATCTTGAAGCAGGAGAATCAGGAGGCCAGGGTCTCCAGGCAGGAGAAAGTGATTCAAGTGCAGGC
CCCTGAAGCAGGGGTGTGGCAATGTCTACTGAGTGAAGGTGAAGAGGTCAAGATGGACTCCAAGATCCAG
GTTTTATCCAAAGGGTTGAATTCCGGCGGCGGCTCCGGAGGCGGTACCGGTGGCGGCGACCTAGCCCCAC
AGATGCTTCGAGAACTCCAGGAGACTAATGCGGCGCTGCAAGACGTGAGAGAGCTCTTGCGACAGCAGGT
CAAGGAGATCACCTTCCTGAAGAATACGGTGATGGAATGTGACGCCTGCGGTCTAGACAGAAACCTGCCT
CCACTAGCACCTCTGGGCCCACACCCAGAAACGCTGGTGAAAGTAAAAGATGCTGAAGATCAGTTGGGTG
CACGAGTGGGTTACATCGAACTGGATCTCAACAGCGGTAAGATCCTTGAGAGTTTTCGCCCCGAAGAACG
TTTTCCAATGATGAGCACTTTTAAAGTTCTGCTATGTGGCGCGGTATTATCCCGTATTGACGCCGGGCAA
GAGCAACTCGGTCGCCGCATACACTATTCTCAGAATGACTTGGTTGAGTACTCACCAGTCACAGAAAAGC
ATCTTACGGATGGCATGACAGTAAGAGAATTATGCAGTGCTGCCATAACCATGAGTGATAACACTGCGGC
CAACTTACTTCTGACAACGATCGGAGGACCGAAGGAGCTAACCGCTTTTTTGCACAACATGGGGGATCAT
GTAACTCGCCTTGATCGTTGGGAACCGGAGCTGAATGAAGCCATACCAAACGACGAGCGTGACACCACGA
TGCCTGTAGCAATGGCAACAACGTTGCGCAAACTATTAACTGGCGAACTACTTACTCTAGCTTCCCGGCA
ACAATTAATAGACTGGATGGAGGCGGATAAAGTTGCAGGACCACTTCTGCGCTCGGCCCTTCCGGCTGGC
TGGTTTATTGCTGATAAATCTGGAGCCGGTGAGCGTGGGTCTCGCGGTATCATTGCAGCACTGGGGCCAG
ATGGTAAGCCCTCCCGTATCGTAGTTATCTACACGACGGGGAGTCAGGCAACTATGGATGAACGAAATAG
ACAGATCGCTGAGATAGGTGCCTCACTGATTAAGCATTGGGGCCCTGACTACAAAGACCATGACGGTGAT
TATAAAGATCATGACATCGATTACAAGGATGACGATGACAAGGGCCCTCACCACCACCATCACCACTAAT
TAATTAAGGATCCCCCGACCTCGACCTCTGGCTAATAAAGGAAATTTATTTTCATTGCAATAGTGTGTTG
GAATTTTTTGTGTCTCTCACTCGGAAGGACATATGGGAGGGCAAATCATTTGGTCGAGATCCCTCGGAGA
TCTCTAGCTAGAGGATCGATCCCCGCCCCGGACGAACTAAACCTGACTACGACATCTCTGCCCCTTCTTC
GCGGGGCAGTGCATGTAATCCCTTCAGTTGGTTGGTACAACTTGCCAACTGGGCCCTGTTCCACATGTGA
CACGGGGGGGGACCAAACACAAAGGGGTTCTCTGACTGTAGTTGACATCCTTATAAATGGATGTGCACAT
TTGCCAACACTGAGTGGCTTTCATCCTGGAGCAGACTTTGCAGTCTGTGGACTGCAACACAACATTGCCT
TTATGTGTAACTCTTGGCTGAAGCTCTTACACCAATGCTGGGGGACATGTACCTCCCAGGGGCCCAGGAA
GACTACGGGAGGCTACACCAACGTCAATCAGAGGGGCCTGTGTAGCTACCGATAAGCGGACCCTCAAGAG
GGCATTAGCAATAGTGTTTATAAGGCCCCCTTGTTAACCCTAAACGGGTAGCATATGCTTCCCGGGTAGT
AGTATATACTATCCAGACTAACCCTAATTCAATAGCATATGTTACCCAACGGGAAGCATATGCTATCGAA
TTAGGGTTAGTAAAAGGGTCCTAAGGAACAGCGATATCTCCCACCCCATGAGCTGTCACGGTTTTATTTA
CATGGGGTCAGGATTCCACGAGGGTAGTGAACCATTTTAGTCACAAGGGCAGTGGCTGAAGATCAAGGAG
CGGGCAGTGAACTCTCCTGAATCTTCGCCTGCTTCTTCATTCTCCTTCGTTTAGCTAATAGAATAACTGC
TGAGTTGTGAACAGTAAGGTGTATGTGAGGTGCTCGAAAACAAGGTTTCAGGTGACGCCCCCAGAATAAA
ATTTGGACGGGGGGTTCAGTGGTGGCATTGTGCTATGACACCAATATAACCCTCACAAACCCCTTGGGCA
ATAAATACTAGTGTAGGAATGAAACATTCTGAATATCTTTAACAATAGAAATCCATGGGGTGGGGACAAG
CCGTAAAGACTGGATGTCCATCTCACACGAATTTATGGCTATGGGCAACACATAATCCTAGTGCAATATG
ATACTGGGGTTATTAAGATGTGTCCCAGGCAGGGACCAAGACAGGTGAACCATGTTGTTACACTCTATTT
GTAACAAGGGGAAAGAGAGTGGACGCCGACAGCAGCGGACTCCACTGGTTGTCTCTAACACCCCCGAAAA
TTAAACGGGGCTCCACGCCAATGGGGCCCATAAACAAAGACAAGTGGCCACTCTTTTTTTTGAAATTGTG
GAGTGGGGGCACGCGTCAGCCCCCACACGCCGCCCTGCGGTTTTGGACTGTAAAATAAGGGTGTAATAAC
TTGGCTGATTGTAACCCCGCTAACCACTGCGGTCAAACCACTTGCCCACAAAACCACTAATGGCACCCCG
GGGAATACCTGCATAAGTAGGTGGGCGGGCCAAGATAGGGGCGCGATTGCTGCGATCTGGAGGACAAATT
ACACACACTTGCGCCTGAGCGCCAAGCACAGGGTTGTTGGTCCTCATATTCACGAGGTCGCTGAGAGCAC
GGTGGGCTAATGTTGCCATGGGTAGCATATACTACCCAAATATCTGGATAGCATATGCTATCCTAATCTA
TATCTGGGTAGCATAGGCTATCCTAATCTATATCTGGGTAGCATATGCTATCCTAATCTATATCTGGGTA
GTATATGCTATCCTAATTTATATCTGGGTAGCATAGGCTATCCTAATCTATATCTGGGTAGCATATGCTA
TCCTAATCTATATCTGGGTAGTATATGCTATCCTAATCTGTATCCGGGTAGCATATGCTATCCTAATAGA
GATTAGGGTAGTATATGCTATCCTAATTTATATCTGGGTAGCATATACTACCCAAATATCTGGATAGCAT
ATGCTATCCTAATCTATATCTGGGTAGCATATGCTATCCTAATCTATATCTGGGTAGCATAGGCTATCCT
AATCTATATCTGGGTAGCATATGCTATCCTAATCTATATCTGGGTAGTATATGCTATCCTAATTTATATC
TGGGTAGCATAGGCTATCCTAATCTATATCTGGGTAGCATATGCTATCCTAATCTATATCTGGGTAGTAT
ATGCTATCCTAATCTGTATCCGGGTAGCATATGCTATCCTCATGATAAGCTGTCAAACATGAGAATTTTC
TTGAAGACGAAAGGGCCTCGTGATACGCCTATTTTTATAGGTTAATGTCATGATAATAATGGTTTCTTAG
ACGTCAGGTGGCACTTTTCGGGGAAATGTGCGCGGAACCCCTATTTGTTTATTTTTCTAAATACATTCAA
ATATGTATCCGCTCATGAGACAATAACCCTGATAAATGCTTCAATAATATTGAAAAAGGAAGAGTATGAG
TATTCAACATTTCCGTGTCGCCCTTATTCCCTTTTTTGCGGCATTTTGCCTTCCTGTTTTTGCTCACCCA
GAAACGCTGGTGAAAGTAAAAGATGCTGAAGATCAGTTGGGTGCACGAGTGGGTTACATCGAACTGGATC
TCAACAGCGGTAAGATCCTTGAGAGTTTTCGCCCCGAAGAACGTTTTCCAATGATGAGCACTTTTAAAGT
TCTGCTATGTGGCGCGGTATTATCCCGTGTTGACGCCGGGCAAGAGCAACTCGGTCGCCGCATACACTAT
TCTCAGAATGACTTGGTTGAGTACTCACCAGTCACAGAAAAGCATCTTACGGATGGCATGACAGTAAGAG
AATTATGCAGTGCTGCCATAACCATGAGTGATAACACTGCGGCCAACTTACTTCTGACAACGATCGGAGG
ACCGAAGGAGCTAACCGCTTTTTTGCACAACATGGGGGATCATGTAACTCGCCTTGATCGTTGGGAACCG
GAGCTGAATGAAGCCATACCAAACGACGAGCGTGACACCACGATGCCTGCAGCAATGGCAACAACGTTGC
GCAAACTATTAACTGGCGAACTACTTACTCTAGCTTCCCGGCAACAATTAATAGACTGGATGGAGGCGGA
TAAAGTTGCAGGACCACTTCTGCGCTCGGCCCTTCCGGCTGGCTGGTTTATTGCTGATAAATCTGGAGCC
GGTGAGCGTGGGTCTCGCGGTATCATTGCAGCACTGGGGCCAGATGGTAAGCCCTCCCGTATCGTAGTTA
TCTACACGACGGGGAGTCAGGCAACTATGGATGAACGAAATAGACAGATCGCTGAGATAGGTGCCTCACT
GATTAAGCATTGGTAACTGTCAGACCAAGTTTACTCATATATACTTTAGATTGATTTAAAACTTCATTTT
TAATTTAAAAGGATCTAGGTGAAGATCCTTTTTGATAATCTCATGACCAAAATCCCTTAACGTGAGTTTT
CGTTCCACTGAGCGTCAGACCCCGTAGAAAAGATCAAAGGATCTTCTTGAGATCCTTTTTTTCTGCGCGT
AATCTGCTGCTTGCAAACAAAAAAACCACCGCTACCAGCGGTGGTTTGTTTGCCGGATCAAGAGCTACCA
ACTCTTTTTCCGAAGGTAACTGGCTTCAGCAGAGCGCAGATACCAAATACTGTTCTTCTAGTGTAGCCGT
AGTTAGGCCACCACTTCAAGAACTCTGTAGCACCGCCTACATACCTCGCTCTGCTAATCCTGTTACCAGT
GGCTGCTGCCAGTGGCGATAAGTCGTGTCTTACCGGGTTGGACTCAAGACGATAGTTACCGGATAAGGCG
CAGCGGTCGGGCTGAACGGGGGGTTCGTGCACACAGCCCAGCTTGGAGCGAACGACCTACACCGAACTGA
GATACCTACAGCGTGAGCTATGAGAAAGCGCCACGCTTCCCGAAGGGAGAAAGGCGGACAGGTATCCGGT
AAGCGGCAGGGTCGGAACAGGAGAGCGCACGAGGGAGCTTCCAGGGGGAAACGCCTGGTATCTTTATAGT
CCTGTCGGGTTTCGCCACCTCTGACTTGAGCGTCGATTTTTGTGATGCTCGTCAGGGGGGCGGAGCCTAT
GGAAAAACGCCAGCAACGCGGCCTTTTTACGGTTCCTGGCCTTTTGCTGGCCTTTTGCTCACATGTTCTT
TCCTGCGTTATCCCCTGATTCTGTGGATAACCGTATTACCGCCTTTGAGTGAGCTGATACCGCTCGCCGC
AGCCGAACGACCGAGCGCAGCGAGTCAGTGAGCGAGGAAGCGGAAGAGCGCCCAATACGCAAACCGCCTC
TCCCCGCGCGTTGGCCGATTCATTAATGCAGCTGGCACGACAGGTTTCCCGACTGGAAAGCGGGCAGTGA
GCGCAACGCAATTAATGTGAGTTAGCTCACTCATTAGGCACCCCAGGCTTTACACTTTATGCTTCCGGCT
CGTATGTTGTGTGGAATTGTGAGCGGATAACAATTTCACACAGGAAACAGCTATGACCATGATTACGCCA
AGCTCTAGCTAGAGGTCGACCAATTCTCATGTTTGACAGCTTATCATCGCAGATCCGGGCAACGTTGTTG
CCATTGCTGCAGGCGCAGAACTGGTAGGTATGGAAGATCTATACATTGAATCAATATTGGCAATTAGCCA
TATTAGTCATTGGTTATATAGCATAAATCAATATTGGCTATTGGCCATTGCATACGTTGTATCTATATCA
TAATATGTACATTTATATTGGCTCATGTCCAATATGACCGCCATGTTGACATTGATTATTGACTAGTTAT
TAATAGTAATCAATTACGGGGTCATTAGTTCATAGCCCATATATGGAGTTCCGCGTTACATAACTTACGG
TAAATGGCCCGCCTGGCTGACCGCCCAACGACCCCCGCCCATTGACGTCAATAATGACGTATGTTCCCAT
AGTAACGCCAATAGGGACTTTCCATTGACGTCAATGGGTGGAGTATTTACGGTAAACTGCCCACTTGGCA
GTACATCAAGTGTATCATATGCCAAGTCCGCCCCCTATTGACGTCAATGACGGTAAATGGCCCGCCTGGC
ATTATGCCCAGTACATGACCTTACGGGACTTTCCTACTTGGCAGTACATCTACGTATTAGTCATCGCTAT
TACCATGGTGATGCGGTTTTGGCAGTACACCAATGGGCGTGGATAGCGGTTTGACTCACGGGGATTTCCA
AGTCTCCACCCCATTGACGTCAATGGGAGTTTGTTTTGGCACCAAAATCAACGGGACTTTCCAAAATGTC
GTAATAACCCCGCCCCGTTGACGCAAATGGGCGGTAGGCGTGTACGGTGGGAGGTCTATATAAGCAGAGC
TCGTTTAGTGAACCGTCAGATCCTCACTCTCTTCCGCATCGCTGTCTGCGAGGGCCAGCTGTTGGGCTCG
CGGTTGAGGACAAACTCTTCGCGGTCTTTCCAGTACTCTTGGATCGGAAACCCGTCGGCCTCCGAACGGT
ACTCCGCCACCGAGGGACCTGAGCGAGTCCGCATCGACCGGATCGGAAAACCT
Features (pLannotate 1.2.2; 21 found; start..end, strand, type, name):
    184..273     +  intron         chimeric intron (fragment): chimera between introns from adenovirus and immunoglobulin heavy chain genes
    292..338     +  CDS            IgH signal sequence (fragment): signal sequence from the mouse immunoglobulin heavy chain variable region
   1771..2331    +  CDS            Cd4 (fragment): CD4_RAT - Experimental evidence at protein level: Swiss-Prot protein existence level 1. Integral membrane glycoprotein that plays an essential role in the immune response and serves multiple functions in responses against both external and internal offenses. In T-cells, functions primarily as a coreceptor for MHC class II molecule:peptide complex. The antigens presented by class II peptides are derived from extracellular proteins while class I peptides are derived from cytosolic proteins. Interacts simultaneously with the T-cell receptor (TCR) and the MHC class II presented by antigen presenti
   2368..2535    +  CDS            COMP (fragment): COMP_HUMAN - Experimental evidence at protein level: Swiss-Prot protein existence level 1. May play a role in the structural integrity of cartilage via its interaction with other extracellular matrix proteins such as the collagens and fibronectin. Can mediate the interaction of chondrocytes with the cartilage extracellular matrix through interaction with cell surface integrin receptors. Could play a role in the pathogenesis of osteoarthritis. Potent suppressor of apoptosis in both primary chondrocytes and transformed cells. Suppresses apoptosis by blocking the activation of caspase-3 and by in
   2543..3330    +  CDS            bla(M) (fragment): β-lactamase lacking the signal sequence; bla(M); allows cytosolic expression of β-lactamase
   3337..3402    +  CDS            3xFLAG: three tandem FLAG® epitope tags, followed by an enterokinase cleavage site
   3464..3519    +  polyA_signal   β-globin poly(A) signal: rabbit β-globin polyadenylation signal (Gil and Proudfoot, 1987)
   4033..5714    -  rep_origin     oriP (fragment): Epstein-Barr virus oriP replication origin (Yates et al., 2000)
   5841..5945    +  promoter       AmpR promoter: bla
   5946..6806    +  CDS            AmpR: β-lactamase; bla; confers resistance to ampicillin, carbenicillin, and related antibiotics
   6977..7565    +  rep_origin     ori: high-copy-number ColE1/pMB1/pBR322/pUC origin of replication
   7748..7840    +  CDS            lacI (fragment): lac repressor; lacI; The lac repressor binds to the lac operator to inhibit transcription in E. coli. This inhibition can be relieved by adding lactose or isopropyl-β-D-thiogalactopyranoside (IPTG).
   7853..7874    +  protein_bind   CAP binding site: CAP binding activates transcription in the presence of cAMP. E. coli catabolite activator protein
   7889..7919    +  promoter       lac promoter: promoter for the E. coli lac operon
   7927..7943    +  protein_bind   lac operator: The lac repressor binds to the lac operator to inhibit transcription in E. coli. This inhibition can be relieved by adding lactose or isopropyl-β-D-thiogalactopyranoside (IPTG). lac repressor encoded by lacI
   8013..8029    +  promoter       tet promoter (fragment): E. coli promoter for tetracycline efflux protein gene
   8039..8064    -  CDS            bla(M) (fragment): β-lactamase lacking the signal sequence; bla(M); allows cytosolic expression of β-lactamase
   8238..8617    +  enhancer       CMV enhancer: human cytomegalovirus immediate early enhancer
   8619..8818    +  promoter       CMV promoter: human cytomegalovirus (CMV) immediate early promoter
   8886..8924    +  misc_feature   Ad SA (fragment): adenovirus major late transcript splice acceptor (Friedrich and Soriano, 1991)
   8957..153     -  CDS            PTP (fragment) (across the origin): TERM_ADE02 - Experimental evidence at protein level: Swiss-Prot protein existence level 1. Protein covalently bound to the viral DNA that acts as a primer for viral genomic replication by DNA strand displacement. Assembles on the viral origin of replication in an initiation complex with viral polymerase, DBP, host NFIA and host POU2F1/OCT1. During initiation, the polymerase covalently couples the first dCTP with Ser- 580 of pTP. The terminal protein stimulates the template activity over 20 fold compared to protein-free templates. Neo-synthesized viral genomes are linked to two preterminal prot
