>Addgene plasmid #111003 | PSOP1-COMP-blac-flag-his | addgene full sequence | sequence record 224551 | Addgene NGS Result
CTCGAGAAAGGCGTCTAACCAGTCACAGTCGCAAGGTAGGCTGAGCACCGTGGCGGGCGGCAGCGGGTGG
CGGTCGGGGTTGTTTCTGGCGGAGGTGCTGCTGATGATGTAATTAAAGTAGGCGGTCTTGAGACGGCGGA
TGGTCGAGGTGAGGTGTGGCAGGCTTGAGATCCAGCTGTTGGGGTGAGTACTCCCTCTCAAAAGCGGGCA
TTACTTCTGCGCTAAGATTGTCAGTTTCCAAAAACGAGGAGGATTTGATATTCACCTGGCCCGATCTGGC
CATACACTTGAGTGACAATGACATCCACTTTGCCTTTCTCTCCACAGGTGTCCACTCCCAGGTCCAAGTT
TGCCACCATGGAGTTTCAGACCCAGGTACTCATGTCCCTGCTGCTCTGCATGTCTGGTGCGGCCGCCGTC
CGGCCCTACAAAGAAAGATACGGCAACGTGGCCAAGCACCTGGACAACGAGTTCAAGAAGCGGAACCCCG
ACGGCGGCAAGCCCTTCAACCTGAAAGAAAACATCAACTACGTGCGGAAGAACAACTACGAGCTGTACGT
GGACGCCAACGGCGAGCTGAAGCAGCAGAACTACAACGTGAACGAGCCCAGACAGGTGCTGAAGAAAAAC
ATGGACAAGTTCCGCTACCTGATCAACGACCTGGAAGTGCTGTTCGGCGTGTACGAGCTGAACGCCCGGG
ACAAAGAAAAGGTGCTGAGAGAGACACTGAAGAAAGAGAGCCTCTGCTTCACAATCGCCGGCCTGGTGTC
CAACAGCCTGAACCAGATCAACGTGGAAGATAGCCCCATCTACGGCCTGCTGATCCAGGGCGAGCGGGAC
CGGAACTACGAAGTGAACAACGCCCTGGACATCTACGTGATCCTGAGCAATATCGCCGTGCCCCTGGGCT
CATTCTTCTTCCCCGAAATGAAACGGGCCCCTTACCAGCTGCCCTACCTCGTGGGCCACTACGACAGCAG
AAGCGGCATCAAGAACAAGGCTATCAGCTACCTGTGCCCTCTGCCCGAGTTCCTGATCGACGTGATGCGG
ACCACCAAATACGGCCTCAAGTTCAACTTCAACGGCGCCGACCTGGACGTGAAAGAACTGTTCCCCGTGA
CCCTGACCAACACCCTGGAAACCGCCAGCCTGCTGCCCGTGCAGAAAGAGGACAGCTACAAGAACGAGCG
GAACGTGCTGCTGGGCATCCTGCAGAATATTGCCAAGGACATCCCCTACCGGAAGGTGGTGGACCGGGGC
GTGCAGGGCAACGGCATCATCAACCCCGAGGAACGGATCCTGGCCAGCAAGAGCTTCAGCAGCTCCAGAG
AGAACATCAAGAATTTCGTGTCCAACTCCGGCAAGAGCAGCCTGGACACCTCCAGCATGGCCCTGTACTT
TCTGGCCCTGAGCCAGAACCTGTTCGAGCGGACCCGGAACGCCGTGCCTAGCAGCAACCGGCTGACAAAC
ATTGCCGTGACCAACGTGCAGACCAACAACGCCGGCTACCTGACCCACTACACCCTGAAGCTGGGCCTGG
AAAACAGCCGGTCCCTGACCGTGGAAGGCCTGGTCAACGGCAAGAACATCTTCGTGCCCAAGGGCATCCA
GAACATCGAGACAGTGGTGTCCTACGACGTGCCCTACACCTGGGGCATCATGGTCAGCCCTCAGGAAGGC
TTCTCCTACATCTTCGGCAACCTGGTGTTCGATATCGCCAAGTCCTTCAGCTACAATGTGAACAACCTGG
CCTCCTTCGTGCGGAGCCCTGGCGCGCCGTCGACCTCCATCACGGCCTATAAGAGTGAGGGGGAGTCAGC
GGAGTTCTCCTTCCCACTCAACCTTGGAGAGGAAAGCCTGCAGGGAGAGTTGAGATGGAAGGCAGAGAAG
GCTCCTTCTTCCCAGTCCTGGATCACCTTCTCCCTAAAGAACCAAAAGGTGTCTGTGCAGAAGTCTACTA
GCAACCCCAAGTTCCAGCTGTCCGAAACGCTCCCACTCACCCTTCAGATACCCCAGGTCTCCCTTCAGTT
TGCTGGTTCTGGCAACCTGACCCTGACTCTGGACAGAGGGATACTGTATCAGGAAGTGAACCTGGTGGTG
ATGAAAGTGACTCAGCCCGACAGCAACACTTTGACCTGTGAGGTGATGGGACCCACCTCACCCAAGATGA
GACTGATCTTGAAGCAGGAGAATCAGGAGGCCAGGGTCTCCAGGCAGGAGAAAGTGATTCAAGTGCAGGC
CCCTGAAGCAGGGGTGTGGCAATGTCTACTGAGTGAAGGTGAAGAGGTCAAGATGGACTCCAAGATCCAG
GTTTTATCCAAAGGGTTGAATTCCGGCGGCGGCTCCGGAGGCGGTACCGGTGGCGGCGACCTAGCCCCAC
AGATGCTTCGAGAACTCCAGGAGACTAATGCGGCGCTGCAAGACGTGAGAGAGCTCTTGCGACAGCAGGT
CAAGGAGATCACCTTCCTGAAGAATACGGTGATGGAATGTGACGCCTGCGGTCTAGACAGAAACCTGCCT
CCACTAGCACCTCTGGGCCCACACCCAGAAACGCTGGTGAAAGTAAAAGATGCTGAAGATCAGTTGGGTG
CACGAGTGGGTTACATCGAACTGGATCTCAACAGCGGTAAGATCCTTGAGAGTTTTCGCCCCGAAGAACG
TTTTCCAATGATGAGCACTTTTAAAGTTCTGCTATGTGGCGCGGTATTATCCCGTATTGACGCCGGGCAA
GAGCAACTCGGTCGCCGCATACACTATTCTCAGAATGACTTGGTTGAGTACTCACCAGTCACAGAAAAGC
ATCTTACGGATGGCATGACAGTAAGAGAATTATGCAGTGCTGCCATAACCATGAGTGATAACACTGCGGC
CAACTTACTTCTGACAACGATCGGAGGACCGAAGGAGCTAACCGCTTTTTTGCACAACATGGGGGATCAT
GTAACTCGCCTTGATCGTTGGGAACCGGAGCTGAATGAAGCCATACCAAACGACGAGCGTGACACCACGA
TGCCTGTAGCAATGGCAACAACGTTGCGCAAACTATTAACTGGCGAACTACTTACTCTAGCTTCCCGGCA
ACAATTAATAGACTGGATGGAGGCGGATAAAGTTGCAGGACCACTTCTGCGCTCGGCCCTTCCGGCTGGC
TGGTTTATTGCTGATAAATCTGGAGCCGGTGAGCGTGGGTCTCGCGGTATCATTGCAGCACTGGGGCCAG
ATGGTAAGCCCTCCCGTATCGTAGTTATCTACACGACGGGGAGTCAGGCAACTATGGATGAACGAAATAG
ACAGATCGCTGAGATAGGTGCCTCACTGATTAAGCATTGGGGCCCTGACTACAAAGACCATGACGGTGAT
TATAAAGATCATGACATCGATTACAAGGATGACGATGACAAGGGCCCTCACCACCACCATCACCACTAAT
AATAAGGATCCCCCGACCTCGACCTCTGGCTAATAAAGGAAATTTATTTTCATTGCAATAGTGTGTTGGA
ATTTTTTGTGTCTCTCACTCGGAAGGACATATGGGAGGGCAAATCATTTGGTCGAGATCCCTCGGAGATC
TCTAGCTAGAGGATCGATCCCCGCCCCGGACGAACTAAACCTGACTACGACATCTCTGCCCCTTCTTCGC
GGGGCAGTGCATGTAATCCCTTCAGTTGGTTGGTACAACTTGCCAACTGGGCCCTGTTCCACATGTGACA
CGGGGGGGGACCAAACACAAAGGGGTTCTCTGACTGTAGTTGACATCCTTATAAATGGATGTGCACATTT
GCCAACACTGAGTGGCTTTCATCCTGGAGCAGACTTTGCAGTCTGTGGACTGCAACACAACATTGCCTTT
ATGTGTAACTCTTGGCTGAAGCTCTTACACCAATGCTGGGGGACATGTACCTCCCAGGGGCCCAGGAAGA
CTACGGGAGGCTACACCAACGTCAATCAGAGGGGCCTGTGTAGCTACCGATAAGCGGACCCTCAAGAGGG
CATTAGCAATAGTGTTTATAAGGCCCCCTTGTTAACCCTAAACGGGTAGCATATGCTTCCCGGGTAGTAG
TATATACTATCCAGACTAACCCTAATTCAATAGCATATGTTACCCAACGGGAAGCATATGCTATCGAATT
AGGGTTAGTAAAAGGGTCCTAAGGAACAGCGATATCTCCCACCCCATGAGCTGTCACGGTTTTATTTACA
TGGGGTCAGGATTCCACGAGGGTAGTGAACCATTTTAGTCACAAGGGCAGTGGCTGAAGATCAAGGAGCG
GGCAGTGAACTCTCCTGAATCTTCGCCTGCTTCTTCATTCTCCTTCGTTTAGCTAATAGAATAACTGCTG
AGTTGTGAACAGTAAGGTGTATGTGAGGTGCTCGAAAACAAGGTTTCAGGTGACGCCCCCAGAATAAAAT
TTGGACGGGGGGTTCAGTGGTGGCATTGTGCTATGACACCAATATAACCCTCACAAACCCCTTGGGCAAT
AAATACTAGTGTAGGAATGAAACATTCTGAATATCTTTAACAATAGAAATCCATGGGGTGGGGACAAGCC
GTAAAGACTGGATGTCCATCTCACACGAATTTATGGCTATGGGCAACACATAATCCTAGTGCAATATGAT
ACTGGGGTTATTAAGATGTGTCCCAGGCAGGGACCAAGACAGGTGAACCATGTTGTTACACTCTATTTGT
AACAAGGGGAAAGAGAGTGGACGCCGACAGCAGCGGACTCCACTGGTTGTCTCTAACACCCCCGAAAATT
AAACGGGGCTCCACGCCAATGGGGCCCATAAACAAAGACAAGTGGCCACTCTTTTTTTTGAAATTGTGGA
GTGGGGGCACGCGTCAGCCCCCACACGCCGCCCTGCGGTTTTGGACTGTAAAATAAGGGTGTAATAACTT
GGCTGATTGTAACCCCGCTAACCACTGCGGTCAAACCACTTGCCCACAAAACCACTAATGGCACCCCGGG
GAATACCTGCATAAGTAGGTGGGCGGGCCAAGATAGGGGCGCGATTGCTGCGATCTGGAGGACAAATTAC
ACACACTTGCGCCTGAGCGCCAAGCACAGGGTTGTTGGTCCTCATATTCACGAGGTCGCTGAGAGCACGG
TGGGCTAATGTTGCCATGGGTAGCATATACTACCCAAATATCTGGATAGCATATGCTATCCTAATCTATA
TCTGGGTAGCATAGGCTATCCTAATCTATATCTGGGTAGCATATGCTATCCTAATCTATATCTGGGTAGT
ATATGCTATCCTAATTTATATCTGGGTAGCATAGGCTATCCTAATCTATATCTGGGTAGCATATGCTATC
CTAATCTATATCTGGGTAGTATATGCTATCCTAATCTGTATCCGGGTAGCATATGCTATCCTAATAGAGA
TTAGGGTAGTATATGCTATCCTAATTTATATCTGGGTAGCATATACTACCCAAATATCTGGATAGCATAT
GCTATCCTAATCTATATCTGGGTAGCATATGCTATCCTAATCTATATCTGGGTAGCATAGGCTATCCTAA
TCTATATCTGGGTAGCATATGCTATCCTAATCTATATCTGGGTAGTATATGCTATCCTAATTTATATCTG
GGTAGCATAGGCTATCCTAATCTATATCTGGGTAGCATATGCTATCCTAATCTATATCTGGGTAGTATAT
GCTATCCTAATCTGTATCCGGGTAGCATATGCTATCCTCATGATAAGCTGTCAAACATGAGAATTTTCTT
GAAGACGAAAGGGCCTCGTGATACGCCTATTTTTATAGGTTAATGTCATGATAATAATGGTTTCTTAGAC
GTCAGGTGGCACTTTTCGGGGAAATGTGCGCGGAACCCCTATTTGTTTATTTTTCTAAATACATTCAAAT
ATGTATCCGCTCATGAGACAATAACCCTGATAAATGCTTCAATAATATTGAAAAAGGAAGAGTATGAGTA
TTCAACATTTCCGTGTCGCCCTTATTCCCTTTTTTGCGGCATTTTGCCTTCCTGTTTTTGCTCACCCAGA
AACGCTGGTGAAAGTAAAAGATGCTGAAGATCAGTTGGGTGCACGAGTGGGTTACATCGAACTGGATCTC
AACAGCGGTAAGATCCTTGAGAGTTTTCGCCCCGAAGAACGTTTTCCAATGATGAGCACTTTTAAAGTTC
TGCTATGTGGCGCGGTATTATCCCGTGTTGACGCCGGGCAAGAGCAACTCGGTCGCCGCATACACTATTC
TCAGAATGACTTGGTTGAGTACTCACCAGTCACAGAAAAGCATCTTACGGATGGCATGACAGTAAGAGAA
TTATGCAGTGCTGCCATAACCATGAGTGATAACACTGCGGCCAACTTACTTCTGACAACGATCGGAGGAC
CGAAGGAGCTAACCGCTTTTTTGCACAACATGGGGGATCATGTAACTCGCCTTGATCGTTGGGAACCGGA
GCTGAATGAAGCCATACCAAACGACGAGCGTGACACCACGATGCCTGCAGCAATGGCAACAACGTTGCGC
AAACTATTAACTGGCGAACTACTTACTCTAGCTTCCCGGCAACAATTAATAGACTGGATGGAGGCGGATA
AAGTTGCAGGACCACTTCTGCGCTCGGCCCTTCCGGCTGGCTGGTTTATTGCTGATAAATCTGGAGCCGG
TGAGCGTGGGTCTCGCGGTATCATTGCAGCACTGGGGCCAGATGGTAAGCCCTCCCGTATCGTAGTTATC
TACACGACGGGGAGTCAGGCAACTATGGATGAACGAAATAGACAGATCGCTGAGATAGGTGCCTCACTGA
TTAAGCATTGGTAACTGTCAGACCAAGTTTACTCATATATACTTTAGATTGATTTAAAACTTCATTTTTA
ATTTAAAAGGATCTAGGTGAAGATCCTTTTTGATAATCTCATGACCAAAATCCCTTAACGTGAGTTTTCG
TTCCACTGAGCGTCAGACCCCGTAGAAAAGATCAAAGGATCTTCTTGAGATCCTTTTTTTCTGCGCGTAA
TCTGCTGCTTGCAAACAAAAAAACCACCGCTACCAGCGGTGGTTTGTTTGCCGGATCAAGAGCTACCAAC
TCTTTTTCCGAAGGTAACTGGCTTCAGCAGAGCGCAGATACCAAATACTGTTCTTCTAGTGTAGCCGTAG
TTAGGCCACCACTTCAAGAACTCTGTAGCACCGCCTACATACCTCGCTCTGCTAATCCTGTTACCAGTGG
CTGCTGCCAGTGGCGATAAGTCGTGTCTTACCGGGTTGGACTCAAGACGATAGTTACCGGATAAGGCGCA
GCGGTCGGGCTGAACGGGGGGTTCGTGCACACAGCCCAGCTTGGAGCGAACGACCTACACCGAACTGAGA
TACCTACAGCGTGAGCTATGAGAAAGCGCCACGCTTCCCGAAGGGAGAAAGGCGGACAGGTATCCGGTAA
GCGGCAGGGTCGGAACAGGAGAGCGCACGAGGGAGCTTCCAGGGGGAAACGCCTGGTATCTTTATAGTCC
TGTCGGGTTTCGCCACCTCTGACTTGAGCGTCGATTTTTGTGATGCTCGTCAGGGGGGCGGAGCCTATGG
AAAAACGCCAGCAACGCGGCCTTTTTACGGTTCCTGGCCTTTTGCTGGCCTTTTGCTCACATGTTCTTTC
CTGCGTTATCCCCTGATTCTGTGGATAACCGTATTACCGCCTTTGAGTGAGCTGATACCGCTCGCCGCAG
CCGAACGACCGAGCGCAGCGAGTCAGTGAGCGAGGAAGCGGAAGAGCGCCCAATACGCAAACCGCCTCTC
CCCGCGCGTTGGCCGATTCATTAATGCAGCTGGCACGACAGGTTTCCCGACTGGAAAGCGGGCAGTGAGC
GCAACGCAATTAATGTGAGTTAGCTCACTCATTAGGCACCCCAGGCTTTACACTTTATGCTTCCGGCTCG
TATGTTGTGTGGAATTGTGAGCGGATAACAATTTCACACAGGAAACAGCTATGACCATGATTACGCCAAG
CTCTAGCTAGAGGTCGACCAATTCTCATGTTTGACAGCTTATCATCGCAGATCCGGGCAACGTTGTTGCC
ATTGCTGCAGGCGCAGAACTGGTAGGTATGGAAGATCTATACATTGAATCAATATTGGCAATTAGCCATA
TTAGTCATTGGTTATATAGCATAAATCAATATTGGCTATTGGCCATTGCATACGTTGTATCTATATCATA
ATATGTACATTTATATTGGCTCATGTCCAATATGACCGCCATGTTGACATTGATTATTGACTAGTTATTA
ATAGTAATCAATTACGGGGTCATTAGTTCATAGCCCATATATGGAGTTCCGCGTTACATAACTTACGGTA
AATGGCCCGCCTGGCTGACCGCCCAACGACCCCCGCCCATTGACGTCAATAATGACGTATGTTCCCATAG
TAACGCCAATAGGGACTTTCCATTGACGTCAATGGGTGGAGTATTTACGGTAAACTGCCCACTTGGCAGT
ACATCAAGTGTATCATATGCCAAGTCCGCCCCCTATTGACGTCAATGACGGTAAATGGCCCGCCTGGCAT
TATGCCCAGTACATGACCTTACGGGACTTTCCTACTTGGCAGTACATCTACGTATTAGTCATCGCTATTA
CCATGGTGATGCGGTTTTGGCAGTACACCAATGGGCGTGGATAGCGGTTTGACTCACGGGGATTTCCAAG
TCTCCACCCCATTGACGTCAATGGGAGTTTGTTTTGGCACCAAAATCAACGGGACTTTCCAAAATGTCGT
AATAACCCCGCCCCGTTGACGCAAATGGGCGGTAGGCGTGTACGGTGGGAGGTCTATATAAGCAGAGCTC
GTTTAGTGAACCGTCAGATCCTCACTCTCTTCCGCATCGCTGTCTGCGAGGGCCAGCTGTTGGGCTCGCG
GTTGAGGACAAACTCTTCGCGGTCTTTCCAGTACTCTTGGATCGGAAACCCGTCGGCCTCCGAACGGTAC
TCCGCCACCGAGGGACCTGAGCGAGTCCGCATCGACCGGATCGGAAAACCT
Features (pLannotate 1.2.2; 21 found; start..end, strand, type, name):
    184..273     +  intron         chimeric intron (fragment): chimera between introns from adenovirus and immunoglobulin heavy chain genes
    292..338     +  CDS            IgH signal sequence (fragment): signal sequence from the mouse immunoglobulin heavy chain variable region
   1771..2331    +  CDS            Cd4 (fragment): CD4_RAT - Experimental evidence at protein level: Swiss-Prot protein existence level 1. Integral membrane glycoprotein that plays an essential role in the immune response and serves multiple functions in responses against both external and internal offenses. In T-cells, functions primarily as a coreceptor for MHC class II molecule:peptide complex. The antigens presented by class II peptides are derived from extracellular proteins while class I peptides are derived from cytosolic proteins. Interacts simultaneously with the T-cell receptor (TCR) and the MHC class II presented by antigen presenti
   2368..2535    +  CDS            COMP (fragment): COMP_HUMAN - Experimental evidence at protein level: Swiss-Prot protein existence level 1. May play a role in the structural integrity of cartilage via its interaction with other extracellular matrix proteins such as the collagens and fibronectin. Can mediate the interaction of chondrocytes with the cartilage extracellular matrix through interaction with cell surface integrin receptors. Could play a role in the pathogenesis of osteoarthritis. Potent suppressor of apoptosis in both primary chondrocytes and transformed cells. Suppresses apoptosis by blocking the activation of caspase-3 and by in
   2543..3330    +  CDS            bla(M) (fragment): β-lactamase lacking the signal sequence; bla(M); allows cytosolic expression of β-lactamase
   3337..3402    +  CDS            3xFLAG: three tandem FLAG® epitope tags, followed by an enterokinase cleavage site
   3462..3517    +  polyA_signal   β-globin poly(A) signal: rabbit β-globin polyadenylation signal (Gil and Proudfoot, 1987)
   4031..5712    -  rep_origin     oriP (fragment): Epstein-Barr virus oriP replication origin (Yates et al., 2000)
   5839..5943    +  promoter       AmpR promoter: bla
   5944..6804    +  CDS            AmpR: β-lactamase; bla; confers resistance to ampicillin, carbenicillin, and related antibiotics
   6975..7563    +  rep_origin     ori: high-copy-number ColE1/pMB1/pBR322/pUC origin of replication
   7746..7838    +  CDS            lacI (fragment): lac repressor; lacI; The lac repressor binds to the lac operator to inhibit transcription in E. coli. This inhibition can be relieved by adding lactose or isopropyl-β-D-thiogalactopyranoside (IPTG).
   7851..7872    +  protein_bind   CAP binding site: CAP binding activates transcription in the presence of cAMP. E. coli catabolite activator protein
   7887..7917    +  promoter       lac promoter: promoter for the E. coli lac operon
   7925..7941    +  protein_bind   lac operator: The lac repressor binds to the lac operator to inhibit transcription in E. coli. This inhibition can be relieved by adding lactose or isopropyl-β-D-thiogalactopyranoside (IPTG). lac repressor encoded by lacI
   8011..8027    +  promoter       tet promoter (fragment): E. coli promoter for tetracycline efflux protein gene
   8037..8062    -  CDS            bla(M) (fragment): β-lactamase lacking the signal sequence; bla(M); allows cytosolic expression of β-lactamase
   8236..8615    +  enhancer       CMV enhancer: human cytomegalovirus immediate early enhancer
   8617..8816    +  promoter       CMV promoter: human cytomegalovirus (CMV) immediate early promoter
   8884..8922    +  misc_feature   Ad SA (fragment): adenovirus major late transcript splice acceptor (Friedrich and Soriano, 1991)
   8955..153     -  CDS            PTP (fragment) (across the origin): TERM_ADE02 - Experimental evidence at protein level: Swiss-Prot protein existence level 1. Protein covalently bound to the viral DNA that acts as a primer for viral genomic replication by DNA strand displacement. Assembles on the viral origin of replication in an initiation complex with viral polymerase, DBP, host NFIA and host POU2F1/OCT1. During initiation, the polymerase covalently couples the first dCTP with Ser- 580 of pTP. The terminal protein stimulates the template activity over 20 fold compared to protein-free templates. Neo-synthesized viral genomes are linked to two preterminal prot
