[The description below was written by a language model from this plasmid's Addgene catalogue record and pLannotate feature annotations shown in this document.]
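Description:
PSOP1-COMP-blac-flag-his is a mammalian expression plasmid built on the pTT3 backbone for producing a secreted, pentamerised form of the Plasmodium falciparum secreted ookinete protein PSOP1 (PF3D7_0721700). It is propagated in E. coli through a high-copy ColE1/pUC-type origin with ampicillin selection. It also carries an Epstein-Barr virus oriP fragment, an element that supports episomal maintenance in cells expressing EBNA1. Transcription is driven by the CMV enhancer and promoter. Adenovirus-derived leader and splice sequences and a chimeric intron fragment lie upstream of the coding region, and a rabbit β-globin polyadenylation signal terminates the transcript. The short adenoviral "PTP" hit on the opposite strand most likely reflects this adenovirus-derived leader region rather than a functional coding sequence. The lac and tet promoter fragments appear to be backbone remnants.

The 1,353 bp insert is synthetic and sits between retained NotI and AscI sites. It encodes the full-length ectodomain, in which every NXT/S sequon has been changed to NXA to prevent N-linked glycosylation in mammalian cells. The feature tables do not annotate the insert itself, but it fits the unannotated gap between the signal peptide and the Cd4 segment. An exogenous mouse immunoglobulin heavy chain signal peptide directs secretion. Downstream, the ectodomain is fused in series to rat Cd4 domains 3+4, the COMP coiled-coil pentamerisation domain, a signal-less β-lactamase, a triple FLAG tag and a 6xHis tag; the His tag is listed in the catalogue but not annotated.

Pentamerisation increases binding avidity and β-lactamase can serve as an enzymatic reporter, which would suit the protein to use as a detectable probe for weak extracellular interactions. This fits the associated study of sporozoite membrane protein interactions. The depositor and sequencing-derived records differ by only two nucleotides in length and share the same annotations.
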