Addgene plasmid #111003: PSOP1-COMP-blac-flag-his
Purpose: Expresses pentamerised full-length protein ectodomain with no N-linked glycans in mammalian cells. Contains a C-terminal rat Cd4 d3+4 tag, COMP pentamerisation domain, flag- and 6xHis tags.
Depositing lab: Gavin Wright. Depositing organization: Wellcome Sanger Institute. Publication: Systematic Identification of Plasmodium Falciparum Sporozoite Membrane Protein Interactions Reveals an Essential Role for the p24 Complex in Host Infection. Knockel J, Dundas K, Yang ASP, Galaway F, Metcalf T, Gemert GV, Sauerwein RW, Rayner JC, Billker O, Wright GJ. Mol Cell Proteomics. 2021;20:100038. doi: 10.1074/mcp.RA120.002432. Epub 2021 Jan 27. PubMed 33515807.
Backbone
  Vector backbone: pTT3
  Backbone manufacturer: pTT3 was obtained from Yves Durocher, National Research Council of Canada-Biotechnology Research Institute
  Backbone size w/o insert (bp): 7661
  Vector type: Mammalian Expression
Growth in bacteria
  Bacterial resistance: Ampicillin, 100 μg/mL
  Growth temperature: 37°C
  Growth strain: DH5alpha
  Copy number: Unknown
Gene/Insert
  Gene/Insert name: secreted ookinete protein (PSOP1) (alt name: PF3D7_0721700)
  Species: Synthetic
  Insert size (bp): 1353
  Mutation: All NXT/S sites mutated to NXA, where X is any amino acid except Proline
  Entrez Gene: PF3D7_0721700 (a.k.a. PF3D7_0721700, PF07_0089)
  Promoter: CMV
  Tag / fusion protein: Exogenous signal peptide of mouse origin (N terminal on insert); rat Cd4d3+4, beta-lactamase, triple FLAG tag, 6xHis tag (C terminal on insert)
  Cloning method: Restriction Enzyme; 5′ cloning site Not1 (not destroyed); 3′ cloning site Asc1 (not destroyed)
Terms and licenses: Academic/Nonprofit Terms; Industry Terms: Not Available to Industry
How to cite: PSOP1-COMP-blac-flag-his was a gift from Gavin Wright (Addgene plasmid # 111003 ; http://n2t.net/addgene:111003 ; RRID:Addgene_111003)
